>Addgene plasmid #49887 | EGFP-Rab4BS22N | depositor full sequence | sequence record 74410 | EGFP-Rab4BS22N sequence 5376 bps
TAGTTATTAATAGTAATCAATTACGGGGTCATTAGTTCATAGCCCATATATGGAGTTCCGCGTTACATAA
CTTACGGTAAATGGCCCGCCTGGCTGACCGCCCAACGACCCCCGCCCATTGACGTCAATAATGACGTATG
TTCCCATAGTAACGCCAATAGGGACTTTCCATTGACGTCAATGGGTGGAGTATTTACGGTAAACTGCCCA
CTTGGCAGTACATCAAGTGTATCATATGCCAAGTACGCCCCCTATTGACGTCAATGACGGTAAATGGCCC
GCCTGGCATTATGCCCAGTACATGACCTTATGGGACTTTCCTACTTGGCAGTACATCTACGTATTAGTCA
TCGCTATTACCATGGTGATGCGGTTTTGGCAGTACATCAATGGGCGTGGATAGCGGTTTGACTCACGGGG
ATTTCCAAGTCTCCACCCCATTGACGTCAATGGGAGTTTGTTTTGGCACCAAAATCAACGGGACTTTCCA
AAATGTCGTAACAACTCCGCCCCATTGACGCAAATGGGCGGTAGGCGTGTACGGTGGGAGGTCTATATAA
GCAGAGCTGGTTTAGTGAACCGTCAGATCCGCTAGCGCTACCGGTCGCCACCATGGTGAGCAAGGGCGAG
GAGCTGTTCACCGGGGTGGTGCCCATCCTGGTCGAGCTGGACGGCGACGTAAACGGCCACAAGTTCAGCG
TGTCCGGCGAGGGCGAGGGCGATGCCACCTACGGCAAGCTGACCCTGAAGTTCATCTGCACCACCGGCAA
GCTGCCCGTGCCCTGGCCCACCCTCGTGACCACCCTGACCTACGGCGTGCAGTGCTTCAGCCGCTACCCC
GACCACATGAAGCAGCACGACTTCTTCAAGTCCGCCATGCCCGAAGGCTACGTCCAGGAGCGCACCATCT
TCTTCAAGGACGACGGCAACTACAAGACCCGCGCCGAGGTGAAGTTCGAGGGCGACACCCTGGTGAACCG
CATCGAGCTGAAGGGCATCGACTTCAAGGAGGACGGCAACATCCTGGGGCACAAGCTGGAGTACAACTAC
AACAGCCACAACGTCTATATCATGGCCGACAAGCAGAAGAACGGCATCAAGGTGAACTTCAAGATCCGCC
ACAACATCGAGGACGGCAGCGTGCAGCTCGCCGACCACTACCAGCAGAACACCCCCATCGGCGACGGCCC
CGTGCTGCTGCCCGACAACCACTACCTGAGCACCCAGTCCGCCCTGAGCAAAGACCCCAACGAGAAGCGC
GATCACATGGTCCTGCTGGAGTTCGTGACCGCCGCCGGGATCACTCTCGGCATGGACGAGCTGTACAAGT
CCGGCCGGACTCAGATCTCGAGCTCAAGCTTCGAATTCACCATGGCTGAGACCTACGACTTCCTCTTCAA
ATTCCTGGTGATTGGCAGTGCAGGAACTGGCAAAAACTGTCTCCTTCATCAGTTCATTGAGAATAAGTTC
AAACAGGACTCCAACCACACAATCGGCGTGGAGTTTGGATCCCGGGTGGTCAACGTGGGTGGGAAGACTG
TGAAGCTACAGATTTGGGACACGGCTGGCCAGGAGCGGTTTCGGTCAGTGACGCGGAGTTATTACCGAGG
GGCGGCTGGAGCCCTGCTGGTGTACGACATCACCAGCCGGGAGACATACAACTCACTGGCTGCCTGGCTG
ACGGATGCCCGCACCCTGGCCAGCCCCAACATCGTGGTCATCCTCTGTGGCAACAAGAAGGACCTGGACC
CTGAGCGGGAGGTCACTTTCCTGGAGGCCTCCCGCTTTGCCCAGGAGAATGAGCTGATGTTCCTGGAGAC
CAGCGCTCTCACAGGCGAGAACGTGGAGGAGGCGTTCCTCAAGTGTGCCCGCACTATCCTCAACAAGATT
GACTCAGGCGAGCTAGACCCGGAGAGGATGGGCTCTGGCATTCAGTACGGGGATGCGTCCCTCCGCCAGC
TTCGGCAGCCTCGGAGTGCCCAGGCCGTGGCCCCTCAGCCGTGTGGCTGCTGACTCGACGGTACCGCGGG
CCCGGGATCCACCGGATCTAGATAACTGATCATAATCAGCCATACCACATTTGTAGAGGTTTTACTTGCT
TTAAAAAACCTCCCACACCTCCCCCTGAACCTGAAACATAAAATGAATGCAATTGTTGTTGTTAACTTGT
TTATTGCAGCTTATAATGGTTACAAATAAAGCAATAGCATCACAAATTTCACAAATAAAGCATTTTTTTC
ACTGCATTCTAGTTGTGGTTTGTCCAAACTCATCAATGTATCTTAACGCGTAAATTGTAAGCGTTAATAT
TTTGTTAAAATTCGCGTTAAATTTTTGTTAAATCAGCTCATTTTTTAACCAATAGGCCGAAATCGGCAAA
ATCCCTTATAAATCAAAAGAATAGACCGAGATAGGGT
[37 nt withheld, positions 2418-2454]
AAAGAACGTGGACTCCAACGTCAAAGG
[49 nt withheld, positions 2482-2530]
T
[91 nt withheld, positions 2532-2622]
G
[124 nt withheld, positions 2624-2747]
CAGGTGGCACTTTTCGGGGAAATGTGCGCGGAACCCCTATTTGTTTATTTTTCTAAATACATTCAAATAT
GTATCCGCTCATGAGACAATAACCCTGATAAATGCTTCAATAATATTGAAAAAGGAAGAGTCCTGAGGCG
GAAAGAACCAGCTGTGGAATGTGTGTCAGTTAGGGTGTGGAAAGTCCCCAGGCTCCCCAGCAGGCAGAAG
TATGCAAAGCATGCATCTCAATTAGTCAGCAACCAGGTGTGGAAAGTCCCCAGGCTCCCCAGCAGGCAGA
AGTATGCAAAGCATGCATCTCAATTAGTCAGCAACCATAGTCCCGCCCCTAACTCCGCCCATCCCGCCCC
TAACTCCGCCCAGTTCCGCCCATTCTCCGCCCCATGGCTGACTAATTTTTTTTATTTATGCAGAGGCCGA
GGCCGCCTCGGCCTCTGAGCTATTCCAGAAGTAGTGAGGAGGCTTTTTTGGAGGCCTAGGCTTTTGCAAA
GATCGATCAAGAGACAGGATGAGGATCGTTTCGCATGATTGAACAAGATGGATTGCACGCAGGTTCTCCG
GCCGCTTGGGTGGAGAGGCTATTCGGCTATGACTGGGCACAACAGACAATCGGCTGCTCTGATGCCGCCG
TGTTCCGGCTGTCAGCGCAGGGGCGCCCGGTTCTTTTTGTCAAGACCGACCTGTCCGGTGCCCTGAATGA
ACTGCAAGACGAGGCAGCGCGGCTATCGTGGCTGGCCACGACGGGCGTTCCTTGCGCAGCTGTGCTCGAC
GTTGTCACTGAAGCGGGAAGGGACTGGCTGCTATTGGGCGAAGTGCCGGGGCAGGATCTCCTGTCATCTC
ACCTTGCTCCTGCCGAGAAAGTATCCATCATGGCTGATGCAATGCGGCGGCTGCATACGCTTGATCCGGC
TACCTGCCCATTCGACCACCAAGCGAAACATCGCATCGAGCGAGCACGTACTCGGATGGAAGCCGGTCTT
GTCGATCAGGATGATCTGGACGAAGAGCATCAGGGGCTCGCGCCAGCCGAACTGTTCGCCAGGCTCAAGG
CGAGCATGCCCGACGGCGAGGATCTCGTCGTGACCCATGGCGATGCCTGCTTGCCGAATATCATGGTGGA
AAATGGCCGCTTTTCTGGATTCATCGACTGTGGCCGGCTGGGTGTGGCGGACCGCTATCAGGACATAGCG
TTGGCTACCCGTGATATTGCTGAAGAGCTTGGCGGCGAATGGGCTGACCGCTTCCTCGTGCTTTACGGTA
TCGCCGCTCCCGATTCGCAGCGCATCGCCTTCTATCGCCTTCTTGACGAGTTCTTCTGAGCGGGACTCTG
GGGTTCGAAATGACCGACCAAGCGACGCCCAACCTGCCATCACGAGATTTCGATTCCACCGCCGCCTTCT
ATGAAAGGTTGGGCTTCGGAATCGTTTTCCGGGACGCCGGCTGGATGATCCTCCAGCGCGGGGATCTCAT
GCTGGAGTTCTTCGCCCACCCTAGGGGGAGGCTAACTGAAACACGGAAGGAGACAATACCGGAAGGAACC
CGCGCTATGACGGCAATAAAAAGACAGAATAAAACGCACGGTGTTGGGTCGTTTGTTCATAAACGCGGGG
TTCGGTCCCAGGGCTGGCACTCTGTCGATACCCCACCGAGACCCCATTGGGGCCAATACGCCCGCGTTTC
TTCCTTTTCCCCACCCCACCCCCCAAGTTCGGGTGAAGGCCCAGGGCTCGCAGCCAACGTCGGGGCGGCA
GGCCCTGCCATAGCCTCAGGTTACTCATATATACTTTAGATTGATTTAAAACTTCATTTTTAATTTAAAA
GGATCTAGGTGAAGATCCTTTTTGATAATCTCATGACCAAAATCCCTTAACGTGAGTTTTCGTTCCACTG
AGCGTCAGACCCCGTAGAAAAGATCAAAGGATCTTCTTGAGATCCTTTTTTTCTGCGCGTAATCTGCTGC
TTGCAAACAAAAAAACCACCGCTACCAGCGGTGGTTTGTTTGCCGGATCAAGAGCTACCAACTCTTTTTC
CGAAGGTAACTGGCTTCAGCAGAGCGCAGATACCAAATACTGTCCTTCTAGTGTAGCCGTAGTTAGGCCA
CCACTTCAAGAACTCTGTAGCACCGCCTACATACCTCGCTCTGCTAATCCTGTTACCAGTGGCTGCTGCC
AGTGGCGATAAGTCGTGTCTTACCGGGTTGGACTCAAGACGATAGTTACCGGATAAGGCGCAGCGGTCGG
GCTGAACGGGGGGTTCGTGCACACAGCCCAGCTTGGAGCGAACGACCTACACCGAACTGAGATACCTACA
GCGTGAGCTATGAGAAAGCGCCACGCTTCCCGAAGGGAGAAAGGCGGACAGGTATCCGGTAAGCGGCAGG
GTCGGAACAGGAGAGCGCACGAGGGAGCTTCCAGGGGGAAACGCCTGGTATCTTTATAGTCCTGTCGGGT
TTCGCCACCTCTGACTTGAGCGTCGATTTTTGTGATGCTCGTCAGGGGGGCGGAGCCTATGGAAAAACGC
CAGCAACGCGGCCTTTTTACGGTTCCTGGCCTTTTGCTGGCCTTTTGCTCACATGTTCTTTCCTGCGTTA
TCCCCTGATTCTGTGGATAACCGTATTACCGCCATGCAT
Features (pLannotate 1.2.2; 16 found; start..end, strand, type, name):
     61..364     +  enhancer       CMV enhancer: human cytomegalovirus immediate early enhancer
    365..568     +  promoter       CMV promoter: human cytomegalovirus (CMV) immediate early promoter
    613..1329    +  CDS            EGFP: EGFP is a basic (constitutively fluorescent) green fluorescent protein published in 1996, derived from Aequorea victoria. It is reported to be a rapidly-maturing weak dimer with moderate acid sensitivity.
   1335..1368    +  misc_feature   MCS (fragment): multiple cloning site
   1372..2010    +  CDS            RAB4B: RAB4B_HUMAN - Experimental evidence at protein level: Swiss-Prot protein existence level 1. Small GTPase which cycles between an active GTP-bound and an inactive GDP-bound state (By similarity). Protein transport. Probably involved in vesicular traffic (By similarity). Acts as a regulator of platelet alpha-granule release during activation and aggregation of platelets (By similarity). From Homo sapiens (Human).
   2015..2040    +  misc_feature   MCS (fragment): multiple cloning site
   2057..2141    +  CDS            large T antigen (fragment): large T antigen from SV40 (simian virus 40)
   2164..2285    +  polyA_signal   SV40 poly(A) signal: SV40 polyadenylation signal
   2319..2747    -  rep_origin     f1 ori (sequence partly withheld): f1 bacteriophage origin of replication; arrow indicates direction of (+) strand synthesis
   2774..2878    +  promoter       AmpR promoter: bla
   2880..3237    +  promoter       SV40 promoter: SV40 enhancer and early promoter
   3272..4066    +  CDS            NeoR/KanR: aminoglycoside phosphotransferase from Tn5; aph(3')-II (or nptII); confers resistance to neomycin, kanamycin, and G418 (Geneticin®)
   4087..4239    +  CDS            ble (fragment): BLE_KLEPN - Experimental evidence at protein level: Swiss-Prot protein existence level 1. Binding protein with a strong affinity to the bleomycin family of antibiotics. Binds to CL990; an antimitotic-antibiotic compound. From Klebsiella pneumoniae.
   4298..4345    +  polyA_signal   HSV TK poly(A) signal: herpes simplex virus thymidine kinase polyadenylation signal (Cole and Stacy, 1985)
   4436..4452    -  polyA_signal   bGH poly(A) signal (fragment): bovine growth hormone polyadenylation signal
   4674..5262    +  rep_origin     ori: high-copy-number ColE1/pMB1/pBR322/pUC origin of replication
