[The description below was written by a language model from this plasmid's Addgene catalogue record and pLannotate feature annotations shown in this document.]
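Description:
EGFP-Rab4BS22N is a mammalian expression plasmid built on the Clontech EGFP C2 backbone, about 5.4 kb in the deposited full sequence. It is propagated in E. coli as a high-copy plasmid through a ColE1/pUC-type origin and also carries an f1 phage origin. A single NeoR/KanR gene (Tn5 aminoglycoside phosphotransferase) serves both hosts. A bacterial bla-type promoter placed just upstream of the SV40 enhancer/early promoter drives it in bacteria for kanamycin selection. The SV40 promoter drives it in mammalian cells, where it allows G418 selection of stable transfectants, and the HSV TK polyadenylation signal terminates this cassette. The short ble, large T antigen and bGH poly(A) fragments in the automated annotation are partial matches within backbone sequence rather than functional elements.

The payload is a fusion of EGFP to the N terminus of human RAB4B, expressed from the CMV immediate-early enhancer and promoter and terminated by the SV40 polyadenylation signal. The roughly 600 bp RAB4B coding sequence was inserted into the multiple cloning site downstream of EGFP. The EcoRI site at the 5′ junction was retained, and the 3′ junction is an XhoI/SalI compatible-end ligation that destroyed both sites. The cDNA was derived from a commercially sourced pcDNA3.1-based Rab4B clone. RAB4B is a small GTPase that cycles between GTP- and GDP-bound states and is implicated in vesicular traffic. The insert carries a serine 22 to asparagine substitution. In Rab GTPases, the equivalent change in the nucleotide-binding motif is generally used to favour the inactive, GDP-bound state and produce a dominant-negative protein, although the record itself does not state this. The stated purpose is simply expression of the fluorescent mutant fusion in mammalian cells, which suits imaging of its localisation and comparison with other Rab4B forms.
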