Addgene plasmid #49887: EGFP-Rab4BS22N
Purpose: expresses EGFP-Rab4BS22N in mammalian cells
Depositing lab: Marci Scidmore. Depositing organization: Cornell University.
Backbone
  Vector backbone: EGFP C2
  Backbone manufacturer: Clontech
  Backbone size w/o insert (bp): 4700
  Total vector size (bp): 5300
  Vector type: Mammalian Expression
  Selectable markers: Neomycin (select with G418)
Growth in bacteria
  Bacterial resistance: Kanamycin, 50 μg/mL
  Growth temperature: 37°C
  Growth strain: DH5alpha
  Copy number: High Copy
Gene/Insert
  Gene/Insert name: Rab4BS22N
  Species: H. sapiens (human)
  Insert size (bp): 600
  Mutation: Serine 22 to Asparagine
  GenBank ID: AF498935
  Entrez Gene: RAB4B (a.k.a. PP1596)
  Promoter: CMV
  Tag / fusion protein: EGFP (N terminal on insert)
  Cloning method: Restriction Enzyme; 5′ cloning site EcoRI (not destroyed); 3′ cloning site XhoI/SalI (destroyed during cloning)
  Sequencing primers: 5′ EGFP C (CATGGTCCTGCTGGAGTTCGTG)
Resource information
  A portion of this plasmid was derived from a plasmid made by: cDNA Rab4B derived from pCDNA3.1+Rab4B (purchased from MIssouri S&T cDNA Resource Center)
Terms and licenses: Academic/Nonprofit Terms; Industry Terms: Not Available to Industry
How to cite: EGFP-Rab4BS22N was a gift from Marci Scidmore (Addgene plasmid # 49887)
