>Addgene plasmid #49887 | EGFP-Rab4BS22N | addgene partial sequence | sequence record 77373 | EGFP-C 5'-CATGGTCCTGCTGGAGTTCGTG-3'
CTCTCGGCATGGACGAGCTGTACAAGTCCGGCCGGACTCAGATCTCGAGCTCAAGCTTCGAATTCACCAT
GGCTGAGACCTACGACTTCCTCTTCAAATTCCTGGTGATTGGCAGTGCAGGAACTGGCAAAAACTGTCTC
CTTCATCAGTTCATTGAGAATAAGTTCAAACAGGACTCCAACCACACAATCGGCGTGGAGTTTGGATCCC
GGGTGGTCAACGTGGGTGGGAAGACTGTGAAGCTACAGATTTGGGACACGGCTGGCCAGGAGCGGTTTCG
GTCAGTGACGCGGAGTTATTACCGAGGGGCGGCTGGAGCCCTGCTGGTGTACGACATCACCAGCCGGGAG
ACATACAACTCACTGGCTGCCTGGCTGACGGATGCCCGCACCCTGGCCAGCCCCAACATCGTGGTCATCC
TCTGTGGCAACAAGAAGGACCTGGACCCTGAGCGGGAGGTCACTTTCCTGGAGGCCTCCCGCTTTGCCCA
GGAGAATGAGCTGATGTTCCTGGAGACCAGCGCTCTCACAGGCGAGAACGTGGAGGAGGCGTTCCTCAAG
TGTGCCCGCACTATCCTCAACAAGATTGACTCAGGCGAGCTAGACCCGGAGAGGATGGGCTCTGGCATTC
AGTACGGGGATGCGTCCCTCCGCCAGCTTCGGCAGCCTCGGAGTGCCCAGGCCGTGGCCCCTCAGCCGTG
TGGCTGCTGACTCGACGGTACCGCGGGCCCGGGATCCACCGGATCTAGATAACTGATCATAATCAGCCAT
ACCACATTTGTAGAGGTTTTACTTGCTTTAAAAAACCTCCCACACCTCCCCCTGAACCTGAAACATAAAA
TGAATGCAATTGTTGTTGTTAACTTGTTTATTGCAGCTTATAATGGTTACAAATAAAGCAATAGCATCAC
AAATTTCACAAATAAAGCATTTTTTTCACTGCATTCTAGTTGTGGTTTGTCCAAACTCATCAATGTATC
